LOCUS       Exported 3277 bp ds-DNA circular SYN 13-MAY-2021
DEFINITION  Multisite gateway vector for 3' tagging with rab15.
ACCESSION   .
VERSION     .
KEYWORDS    p3E-rab15
SOURCE      synthetic DNA construct
  ORGANISM  synthetic DNA construct
REFERENCE   1 (bases 1 to 3277)
  TITLE     Parton Lab Plasmids for in vivo cell biology in the zebrafish
REFERENCE   2 (bases 1 to 3277)
  AUTHORS   .
  TITLE     Direct Submission
  JOURNAL   Exported May 13, 2021 from SnapGene Server 1.1.58
            http://www.snapgene.com
FEATURES             Location/Qualifiers
     source          1..3277
                     /organism="synthetic DNA construct"
                     /mol_type="other DNA"
     protein_bind    complement(1..125)
                     /gene="mutant version of attR"
                     /label=attR2
                     /bound_moiety="LR Clonase(TM)"
                     /note="recombination site for the Gateway(R) LR reaction"
     protein_bind    complement(763..858)
                     /gene="mutant version of attL"
                     /label=attL3
                     /bound_moiety="LR Clonase(TM)"
                     /note="recombination site for the Gateway(R) LR reaction"
     primer_bind     complement(895..914)
                     /label=T7
                     /note="T7 promoter, forward primer"
     promoter        complement(896..914)
                     /label=T7 promoter
                     /note="promoter for bacteriophage T7 RNA polymerase"
     primer_bind     complement(919..935)
                     /label=M13 rev
                     /note="common sequencing primer, one of multiple similar
                     variants"
     primer_bind     complement(919..935)
                     /label=M13 Reverse
                     /note="In lacZ gene. Also called M13-rev"
     primer_bind     complement(1037..1056)
                     /label=pENTR-R
                     /note="pENTR vectors, reverse primer"
     CDS             1048..1857
                     /codon_start=1
                     /gene="aph(3')-Ia"
                     /product="aminoglycoside phosphotransferase"
                     /label=KanR
                     /note="confers resistance to kanamycin in bacteria or G418
                     (Geneticin(R)) in eukaryotes"
                     /translation="MSHIQRETSRPRLNSNMDADLYGYKWARDNVGQSGATIYRLYGKP
                     DAPELFLKHGKGSVANDVTDEMVRLNWLTEFMPLPTIKHFIRTPDDAWLLTTAIPGKTA
                     FQVLEEYPDSGENIVDALAVFLRRLHSIPVCNCPFNSDRVFRLAQAQSRMNNGLVDASD
                     FDDERNGWPVEQVWKEMHKLLPFSPDSVVTHGDFSLDNLIFDEGKLIGCIDVGRVGIAD
                     RYQDLAILWNCLGEFSPSLQKRLFQKYGIDNPDMNKLQFHLMLDEFF"
     primer_bind     complement(1115..1134)
                     /label=Kan-R
                     /note="Kanamycin resistance gene, reverse primer"
     rep_origin      2004..2592
                     /direction=RIGHT
                     /label=ori
                     /note="high-copy-number ColE1/pMB1/pBR322/pUC origin of
                     replication"
     primer_bind     2493..2512
                     /label=pBR322ori-F
                     /note="pBR322 origin, forward primer"
     primer_bind     2746..2763
                     /label=L4440
                     /note="L4440 vector, forward primer"
     terminator      2922..2949
                     /label=rrnB T2 terminator
                     /note="transcription terminator T2 from the E. coli rrnB
                     gene"
     terminator      3041..3127
                     /gene="Escherichia coli rrnB"
                     /label=rrnB T1 terminator
                     /note="transcription terminator T1 from the E. coli rrnB
                     gene"
     primer_bind     3176..3198
                     /label=M13/pUC Forward
                     /note="In lacZ gene"
     primer_bind     3190..3207
                     /label=M13 Forward
                     /note="In lacZ gene. Also called M13-F20 or M13 (-21)
                     Forward"
     primer_bind     3191..3207
                     /label=M13 fwd
                     /note="common sequencing primer, one of multiple similar
                     variants"
ORIGIN
        1 catagtgact gcatatgttg tgttttacag tattatgtag tctgtttttt atgcaaaatc
       61 taatttaata tattgatatt tatatcattt tacgtttctc gttcaacttt cttgtacaaa
      121 gtggtggcca aacagtacga tgtgctgttc agactcctgc tgctcgggga ctccggtgtc
      181 ggcaaaacct gtttattatg cagattcacg gacaatgaat ttcatccctc tcacatttcc
      241 accatcggtg tcgatttcaa aatgaagacc ttagagatag atggcattaa agtacggata
      301 cagatatggg acacagcggg tcaggagaga tatcagacca tcactaagca gtactacaga
      361 agagcacagg gtatatttct ggtgtatgac atcacaagcg agcgctcgtt ccagcacatc
      421 atgaagtggg ccagtgatgt agatgagtac gcccctgaaa aggtgcagaa gatacttgtt
      481 gggaacaaat ctgatgaaca agagaagaga caagtagcta cagaacaggg agataagctc
      541 gccaaagctt atggaatgga cttttttgag acaagtgcct ttaccaacca caacattaca
      601 gagtctttca cccgactggc tgaattagta ttacaagcca acaagaagga tcttgatttg
      661 ctgggaggat cattgaatga cgagttgaat ctggctgatt tggaggagca ggaaggtttg
      721 tgtaatgtta gcgacgacac tcgaaagtcc tgctggtgct gacaacttta ttatacaaag
      781 ttggcattat aaaaaagcat tgcttatcaa tttgttgcaa cgaacaggtc actatcagtc
      841 aaaataaaat cattatttgg agctccatgg tagcgttaac gcggccgcga tatcccctat
      901 agtgagtcgt attacatggt catagctgtt tcctggcagc tctggcccgt gtctcaaaat
      961 ctctgatgtt acattgcaca agataaaaat atatcatcat gaacaataaa actgtctgct
     1021 tacataaaca gtaatacaag gggtgttatg agccatattc aacgggaaac gtcgaggccg
     1081 cgattaaatt ccaacatgga tgctgattta tatgggtata aatgggctcg cgataatgtc
     1141 gggcaatcag gtgcgacaat ctatcgcttg tatgggaagc ccgatgcgcc agagttgttt
     1201 ctgaaacatg gcaaaggtag cgttgccaat gatgttacag atgagatggt cagactaaac
     1261 tggctgacgg aatttatgcc tcttccgacc atcaagcatt ttatccgtac tcctgatgat
     1321 gcatggttac tcaccactgc gatccccgga aaaacagcat tccaggtatt agaagaatat
     1381 cctgattcag gtgaaaatat tgttgatgcg ctggcagtgt tcctgcgccg gttgcattcg
     1441 attcctgttt gtaattgtcc ttttaacagc gatcgcgtat ttcgtctcgc tcaggcgcaa
     1501 tcacgaatga ataacggttt ggttgatgcg agtgattttg atgacgagcg taatggctgg
     1561 cctgttgaac aagtctggaa agaaatgcat aaacttttgc cattctcacc ggattcagtc
     1621 gtcactcatg gtgatttctc acttgataac cttatttttg acgaggggaa attaataggt
     1681 tgtattgatg ttggacgagt cggaatcgca gaccgatacc aggatcttgc catcctatgg
     1741 aactgcctcg gtgagttttc tccttcatta cagaaacggc tttttcaaaa atatggtatt
     1801 gataatcctg atatgaataa attgcagttt catttgatgc tcgatgagtt tttctaatca
     1861 gaattggtta attggttgta acactggcag agcattacgc tgacttgacg ggacggcgca
     1921 agctcatgac caaaatccct taacgtgagt tacgcgtcgt tccactgagc gtcagacccc
     1981 gtagaaaaga tcaaaggatc ttcttgagat cctttttttc tgcgcgtaat ctgctgcttg
     2041 caaacaaaaa aaccaccgct accagcggtg gtttgtttgc cggatcaaga gctaccaact
     2101 ctttttccga aggtaactgg cttcagcaga gcgcagatac caaatactgt tcttctagtg
     2161 tagccgtagt taggccacca cttcaagaac tctgtagcac cgcctacata cctcgctctg
     2221 ctaatcctgt taccagtggc tgctgccagt ggcgataagt cgtgtcttac cgggttggac
     2281 tcaagacgat agttaccgga taaggcgcag cggtcgggct gaacgggggg ttcgtgcaca
     2341 cagcccagct tggagcgaac gacctacacc gaactgagat acctacagcg tgagctatga
     2401 gaaagcgcca cgcttcccga agggagaaag gcggacaggt atccggtaag cggcagggtc
     2461 ggaacaggag agcgcacgag ggagcttcca gggggaaacg cctggtatct ttatagtcct
     2521 gtcgggtttc gccacctctg acttgagcgt cgatttttgt gatgctcgtc aggggggcgg
     2581 agcctatgga aaaacgccag caacgcggcc tttttacggt tcctggcctt ttgctggcct
     2641 tttgctcaca tgttctttcc tgcgttatcc cctgattctg tggataaccg tattaccgcc
     2701 tttgagtgag ctgataccgc tcgccgcagc cgaacgaccg agcgcagcga gtcagtgagc
     2761 gaggaagcgg aagagcgccc aatacgcaaa ccgcctctcc ccgcgcgttg gccgattcat
     2821 taatgcagct ggcacgacag gtttcccgac tggaaagcgg gcagtgagcg caacgcaatt
     2881 aatacgcgta ccgctagcca ggaagagttt gtagaaacgc aaaaaggcca tccgtcagga
     2941 tggccttctg cttagtttga tgcctggcag tttatggcgg gcgtcctgcc cgccaccctc
     3001 cgggccgttg cttcacaacg ttcaaatccg ctcccggcgg atttgtccta ctcaggagag
     3061 cgttcaccga caaacaacag ataaaacgaa aggcccagtc ttccgactga gcctttcgtt
     3121 ttatttgatg cctggcagtt ccctactctc gcgttaacgc tagcatggat gttttcccag
     3181 tcacgacgtt gtaaaacgac ggccagtctt aagctcgggc cctgcagctc tagagctcga
     3241 attctacagg tcactaatac catctaagta gttggtt
//
