>Addgene plasmid #109670 | p3E-rab15 | depositor full sequence | sequence record 206607 | Full Sequence
CTTTCCTGCGTTATCCCCTGATTCTGTGGATAACCGTATTACCGCCTTTGAGTGAGCTGATACCGCTCGC
CGCAGCCGAACGACCGAGCGCAGCGAGTCAGTGAGCGAGGAAGCGGAAGAGCGCCCAATACGCAAACCGC
CTCTCCCCGCGCGTTGGCCGATTCATTAATGCAGCTGGCACGACAGGTTTCCCGACTGGAAAGCGGGCAG
TGAGCGCAACGCAATTAATACGCGTACCGCTAGCCAGGAAGAGTTTGTAGAAACGCAAAAAGGCCATCCG
TCAGGATGGCCTTCTGCTTAGTTTGATGCCTGGCAGTTTATGGCGGGCGTCCTGCCCGCCACCCTCCGGG
CCGTTGCTTCACAACGTTCAAATCCGCTCCCGGCGGATTTGTCCTACTCAGGAGAGCGTTCACCGACAAA
CAACAGATAAAACGAAAGGCCCAGTCTTCCGACTGAGCCTTTCGTTTTATTTGATGCCTGGCAGTTCCCT
ACTCTCGCGTTAACGCTAGCATGGATGTTTTCCCAGTCACGACGTTGTAAAACGACGGCCAGTCTTAAGC
TCGGGCCCTGCAGCTCTAGAGCTCGAATTCTACAGGTCACTAATACCATCTAAGTAGTTGGTTCATAGTG
ACTGCATATGTTGTGTTTTACAGTATTATGTAGTCTGTTTTTTATGCAAAATCTAATTTAATATATTGAT
ATTTATATCATTTTACGTTTCTCGTTCAACTTTCTTGTACAAAGTGGTGGCCAAACAGTACGATGTGCTG
TTCAGACTCCTGCTGCTCGGGGACTCCGGTGTCGGCAAAACCTGTTTATTATGCAGATTCACGGACAATG
AATTTCATCCCTCTCACATTTCCACCATCGGTGTCGATTTCAAAATGAAGACCTTAGAGATAGATGGCAT
TAAAGTACGGATACAGATATGGGACACAGCGGGTCAGGAGAGATATCAGACCATCACTAAGCAGTACTAC
AGAAGAGCACAGGGTATATTTCTGGTGTATGACATCACAAGCGAGCGCTCGTTCCAGCACATCATGAAGT
GGGCCAGTGATGTAGATGAGTACGCCCCTGAAAAGGTGCAGAAGATACTTGTTGGGAACAAATCTGATGA
ACAAGAGAAGAGACAAGTAGCTACAGAACAGGGAGATAAGCTCGCCAAAGCTTATGGAATGGACTTTTTT
GAGACAAGTGCCTTTACCAACCACAACATTACAGAGTCTTTCACCCGACTGGCTGAATTAGTATTACAAG
CCAACAAGAAGGATCTTGATTTGCTGGGAGGATCATTGAATGACGAGTTGAATCTGGCTGATTTGGAGGA
GCAGGAAGGTTTGTGTAATGTTAGCGACGACACTCGAAAGTCCTGCTGGTGCTGACAACTTTATTATACA
AAGTTGGCATTATAAAAAAGCATTGCTTATCAATTTGTTGCAACGAACAGGTCACTATCAGTCAAAATAA
AATCATTATTTGGAGCTCCATGGTAGCGTTAACGCGGCCGCGATATCCCCTATAGTGAGTCGTATTACAT
GGTCATAGCTGTTTCCTGGCAGCTCTGGCCCGTGTCTCAAAATCTCTGATGTTACATTGCACAAGATAAA
AATATATCATCATGAACAATAAAACTGTCTGCTTACATAAACAGTAATACAAGGGGTGTTATGAGCCATA
TTCAACGGGAAACGTCGAGGCCGCGATTAAATTCCAACATGGATGCTGATTTATATGGGTATAAATGGGC
TCGCGATAATGTCGGGCAATCAGGTGCGACAATCTATCGCTTGTATGGGAAGCCCGATGCGCCAGAGTTG
TTTCTGAAACATGGCAAAGGTAGCGTTGCCAATGATGTTACAGATGAGATGGTCAGACTAAACTGGCTGA
CGGAATTTATGCCTCTTCCGACCATCAAGCATTTTATCCGTACTCCTGATGATGCATGGTTACTCACCAC
TGCGATCCCCGGAAAAACAGCATTCCAGGTATTAGAAGAATATCCTGATTCAGGTGAAAATATTGTTGAT
GCGCTGGCAGTGTTCCTGCGCCGGTTGCATTCGATTCCTGTTTGTAATTGTCCTTTTAACAGCGATCGCG
TATTTCGTCTCGCTCAGGCGCAATCACGAATGAATAACGGTTTGGTTGATGCGAGTGATTTTGATGACGA
GCGTAATGGCTGGCCTGTTGAACAAGTCTGGAAAGAAATGCATAAACTTTTGCCATTCTCACCGGATTCA
GTCGTCACTCATGGTGATTTCTCACTTGATAACCTTATTTTTGACGAGGGGAAATTAATAGGTTGTATTG
ATGTTGGACGAGTCGGAATCGCAGACCGATACCAGGATCTTGCCATCCTATGGAACTGCCTCGGTGAGTT
TTCTCCTTCATTACAGAAACGGCTTTTTCAAAAATATGGTATTGATAATCCTGATATGAATAAATTGCAG
TTTCATTTGATGCTCGATGAGTTTTTCTAATCAGAATTGGTTAATTGGTTGTAACACTGGCAGAGCATTA
CGCTGACTTGACGGGACGGCGCAAGCTCATGACCAAAATCCCTTAACGTGAGTTACGCGTCGTTCCACTG
AGCGTCAGACCCCGTAGAAAAGATCAAAGGATCTTCTTGAGATCCTTTTTTTCTGCGCGTAATCTGCTGC
TTGCAAACAAAAAAACCACCGCTACCAGCGGTGGTTTGTTTGCCGGATCAAGAGCTACCAACTCTTTTTC
CGAAGGTAACTGGCTTCAGCAGAGCGCAGATACCAAATACTGTCCTTCTAGTGTAGCCGTAGTTAGGCCA
CCACTTCAAGAACTCTGTAGCACCGCCTACATACCTCGCTCTGCTAATCCTGTTACCAGTGGCTGCTGCC
AGTGGCGATAAGTCGTGTCTTACCGGGTTGGACTCAAGACGATAGTTACCGGATAAGGCGCAGCGGTCGG
GCTGAACGGGGGGTTCGTGCACACAGCCCAGCTTGGAGCGAACGACCTACACCGAACTGAGATACCTACA
GCGTGAGCATTGAGAAAGCGCCACGCTTCCCGAAGGGAGAAAGGCGGACAGGTATCCGGTAAGCGGCAGG
GTCGGAACAGGAGAGCGCACGAGGGAGCTTCCAGGGGGAAACGCCTGGTATCTTTATAGTCCTGTCGGGT
TTCGCCACCTCTGACTTGAGCGTCGATTTTTGTGATGCTCGTCAGGGGGGCGGAGCCTATGGAAAAACGC
CAGCAACGCGGCCTTTTTACGGTTCCTGGCCTTTTGCTGGCCTTTTGCTCACATGTT
Features (pLannotate 1.2.2; 11 found; start..end, strand, type, name):
    121..213     +  CDS            lacI (fragment): lac repressor; lacI; The lac repressor binds to the lac operator to inhibit transcription in E. coli. This inhibition can be relieved by adding lactose or isopropyl-β-D-thiogalactopyranoside (IPTG).
    268..295     -  terminator     rrnB T2 terminator: transcription terminator T2 from the E. coli rrnB gene
    427..470     +  terminator     rrnB T1 terminator: Escherichia coli rrnB; transcription terminator T1 from the E. coli rrnB gene
    517..553     -  CDS            lacZα (fragment): LacZα fragment of β-galactosidase; lacZ fragment
    624..748     -  protein_bind   attR2: mutant version of attR; recombination site for the Gateway® LR reaction LR Clonase™
    750..1382    +  CDS            RAB15: RAB15_HUMAN - Experimental evidence at protein level: Swiss-Prot protein existence level 1. May act in concert with RAB3A in regulating aspects of synaptic vesicle membrane flow within the nerve terminal. From Homo sapiens (Human).
   1386..1406    -  protein_bind   attB3: mutant version of attB; core recombination site for the Gateway® BP reaction BP Clonase™
   1397..1482    -  protein_bind   attL1 (fragment): mutant version of attL; recombination site for the Gateway® LR reaction LR Clonase™
   1519..1537    -  promoter       T7 promoter: promoter for bacteriophage T7 RNA polymerase
   1671..2480    +  CDS            KanR: aminoglycoside phosphotransferase; aph(3')-Ia; confers resistance to kanamycin in bacteria or G418 (Geneticin®) in eukaryotes
   2627..3215    +  rep_origin     ori: high-copy-number ColE1/pMB1/pBR322/pUC origin of replication
