[The description below was written by a language model from this plasmid's Addgene catalogue record, the feature table of its GenBank file and pLannotate feature annotations shown in this document.]
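Description:
p3E-rab15 is a 3,277 bp 3′ entry clone for multisite Gateway assembly, built on the pDONR P2R-P3 backbone and catalogued among zebrafish plasmids. It is a small bacterial shuttle plasmid rather than an expression vector in its own right. It replicates in E. coli from a high-copy ColE1/pUC-type origin and is selected with kanamycin through the aph(3')-Ia (KanR) gene. Tandem rrnB T1 and T2 terminators sit upstream of the recombination cassette to insulate it from read-through transcription. M13 forward and reverse primer sites flank the cassette for sequence verification, and a T7 promoter lies next to the M13 reverse site.

The payload is the zebrafish (D. rerio) rab15 coding sequence, which encodes a Rab-family small GTPase. It occupies the roughly 630 bp interval between the attR2 and attL3 sites. The GenBank table leaves this interval unannotated. The automated annotation detects the open reading frame by similarity to human RAB15, but that label reflects homology only, since the catalogue records the insert as zebrafish. The same tool labels the downstream site as an attL1 fragment overlapping attB3, which corresponds to the attL3 site in the GenBank record.

No eukaryotic promoter or polyadenylation signal is annotated. In an LR Clonase reaction, the attR2 and attL3 sites place rab15 in the third position of a multi-fragment assembly, downstream of a 5′ entry promoter element and a middle entry element, within a destination vector. The stated purpose is 3′ tagging with rab15, that is, joining rab15 downstream of the middle-entry sequence, although the record does not name the partner elements. The plasmid belongs to a set made for in vivo cell biology in zebrafish.
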