Addgene plasmid #109670: p3E-rab15
Purpose: Multisite gateway vector for 3' tagging with rab15
Depositing lab: Rob Parton. Depositing organization: University of Queensland, Institute for Molecular Bioscience. Publication: In vivo cell biological screening identifies an endocytic capture mechanism for T-tubule formation. Hall TE, Martel N, Ariotti N, Xiong Z, Lo HP, Ferguson C, Rae J, Lim YW, Parton RG. Nat Commun. 2020 Jul 24;11(1):3711. doi: 10.1038/s41467-020-17486-w. PubMed 32709891.
Backbone
  Vector backbone: pDONR p2R-p3
  Vector type: Zebrafish plasmids
Growth in bacteria
  Bacterial resistance: Kanamycin, 50 μg/mL
  Growth temperature: 37°C
  Growth strain: DH5alpha
  Copy number: High Copy
Gene/Insert
  Gene/Insert name: rab15
  Species: D. rerio (zebrafish)
  Entrez Gene: rab15 (a.k.a. si:dkey-263p20.2, zgc:86635)
  Cloning method: Gateway Cloning
Terms and licenses: Academic/Nonprofit Terms; Industry Terms: Not Available to Industry
How to cite: p3E-rab15 was a gift from Rob Parton (Addgene plasmid # 109670 ; http://n2t.net/addgene:109670 ; RRID:Addgene_109670)
